Addgene plasmid #148403: pAc5.1B-lambdaN-HA-DmNot1_1963-2505-dsRNAres_AC
Purpose: Insect Expression of Dmot1_1963-2502-dsRNAres
Depositing lab: Elisa Izaurralde. Depositing organization: Max Planck Institute for Developmental Biology. Publication: miRISC and the CCR4-NOT complex silence mRNA targets independently of 43S ribosomal scanning. Kuzuoglu-Ozturk D, Bhandari D, Huntzinger E, Fauser M, Helms S, Izaurralde E. EMBO J. 2016 Jun 1;35(11):1186-203. doi: 10.15252/embj.201592901. Epub 2016 Mar 23. PubMed 27009120.
Backbone
  Vector backbone: Unknown
  Vector type: Insect Expression
Growth in bacteria
  Bacterial resistance: Ampicillin, 100 μg/mL
  Growth temperature: 37°C
  Growth strain: DH5alpha
  Copy number: Low Copy
Gene/Insert
  Gene/Insert name: Dmot1_1963-2502-dsRNAres
  Species: D. melanogaster (fly)
  Mutation: 2 silent mutations compared to the sequence given by NCBI: NM_001103772.2.
  Cloning method: Unknown
Terms and licenses: Academic/Nonprofit Terms; Industry Terms: Not Available to Industry
Depositor comments: Plasmids from this collection were made available to the research community and donated after the lab closed. Please note that the sequence provided by the depositing laboratory may be theoretical/predicted or based on Sanger sequencing results. There may be discrepancies between sequencing results obtained by Addgene and the depositor sequence. If an Addgene verified sequence is not available, please contact before placing your order to request that our lab fully sequence the plasmid.
How to cite: pAc5.1B-lambdaN-HA-DmNot1_1963-2505-dsRNAres_AC was a gift from Elisa Izaurralde (Addgene plasmid # 148403 ; http://n2t.net/addgene:148403 ; RRID:Addgene_148403)
