[The description below was written by a language model from this plasmid's Addgene catalogue record and pLannotate feature annotations shown in this document.]
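Description:
pAc5.1B-lambdaN-HA-DmNot1_1963-2505-dsRNAres_AC is a 7,125 nt insect expression plasmid. The catalogue lists the backbone as unknown, although the name points to a pAc5.1B-type vector. It is propagated in E. coli through a ColE1/pUC-type origin and selected with ampicillin via the β-lactamase gene and its own promoter. The record describes it as low copy, although the annotated origin is of the high-copy class. A fragment of a tetracycline resistance gene and a short piece of SV40 large T antigen are also annotated. These appear to be non-functional backbone remnants.

Expression is driven by the Drosophila melanogaster actin 5C promoter, which gives strong constitutive transcription in fly cell lines, and is terminated by an SV40 polyadenylation signal. The open reading frame begins with a short fragment of bacteriophage lambda N protein, followed by an HA epitope and then a C-terminal portion of Drosophila NOT1, the scaffold subunit of the CCR4-NOT deadenylase complex. The annotation tool matched this region to mouse Cnot1 by homology. The residue range is given as 1963–2505 in the plasmid name and 1963–2502 in the insert field. The insert carries two silent changes relative to the NCBI reference, and "dsRNAres" indicates a coding sequence recoded to escape dsRNA-mediated knockdown. A vector-encoded V5 tag lies downstream, but the record does not say whether it is in frame with the insert.

The lambda N peptide binds BoxB RNA hairpins, so such fusions are typically used to tether a protein to a BoxB-containing reporter mRNA and test its effect on translation or stability. Resistance to dsRNA would also allow expression of the fragment in cells depleted of endogenous NOT1. The associated publication concerns silencing of mRNA targets by miRISC and CCR4-NOT.
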