Features (pLannotate 1.2.2; 11 found; start..end, strand, type, name):
     56..2568    +  promoter       Ac5 promoter: Drosophila melanogaster actin 5C promoter
   2588..2653    +  CDS            N (fragment): REGN_LAMBD - Experimental evidence at protein level: Swiss-Prot protein existence level 1. Plays a role as a transcriptional antitermination factor that allows the virus to initiate its lytic phase. Activates expression of the delayed viral early genes by modifying host RNA polymerase (RNAP) into a form that is resistant to termination signals. This antitermination function requires the host NusA protein which serves to stabilize the interaction between antitermination protein N and host RNA polymerase. From Escherichia phage lambda (Bacteriophage lambda).
   2678..2704    +  CDS            3xHA (fragment): three tandem HA epitope tags
   2729..4363    +  CDS            Cnot1 (fragment): CNOT1_MOUSE - Also known as Kiaa1007. Experimental evidence at protein level: Swiss-Prot protein existence level 1. Scaffolding component of the CCR4-NOT complex which is one of the major cellular mRNA deadenylases and is linked to various cellular processes including bulk mRNA degradation, miRNA-mediated repression, translational repression during translational initiation and general transcription regulation. Additional complex functions may be a consequence of its influence on mRNA expression. Its scaffolding function implies its interaction with the catalytic complex module and diverse RNA-
   4410..4451    +  CDS            V5 tag: epitope tag from simian virus 5
   4551..4685    -  polyA_signal   SV40 poly(A) signal: SV40 polyadenylation signal
   4708..4792    -  CDS            large T antigen (fragment): large T antigen from SV40 (simian virus 40)
   4793..5263    +  CDS            TcR (fragment): tetracycline efflux protein; tet; confers resistance to tetracycline
   5307..5895    -  rep_origin     ori: high-copy-number ColE1/pMB1/pBR322/pUC origin of replication
   6066..6926    -  CDS            AmpR: β-lactamase; bla; confers resistance to ampicillin, carbenicillin, and related antibiotics
   6927..7031    -  promoter       AmpR promoter: bla
>Addgene plasmid #148403 | pAc5.1B-lambdaN-HA-DmNot1_1963-2505-dsRNAres_AC | depositor full sequence | sequence record 290851 | Full Sequence
CTTCAAGGAATTAATTCTATATTCTAAAAACACAAATGATACTTCTAAAAAAAATCATGAATGGCATCAA
CTCTGAATCAAATCTTTGCAGATGCACCTACTTCTCATTTCCACTGTCACATCATTTTTCCAGATCTCGC
TGCCTGTTATGTGGCCCACAAACCAAGACACGTTTTATGGCCATTAAAGCTGGCTGATCGTCGCCAAACA
CCAAATACATATCAATATGTACATTCGAGAAAGAAGCGATCAAAGAAGCGTCTTCGGGCGAGTAGGAGAA
TGCGGAGGAGAAGGAGAACGAGCTGATCTAGTATCTCTCCACAATCCAATGCCAACTGACCAACTGGCCA
TATTCGGAGCAATTTGAAGCCAATTTCCATCGCCTGGCGATCGCTCCATTCTTGGCTATATGTTTTTCAC
CGTTCCCGGGGCCATTTTCAAAGACTCGTCGGTAAGATAAGATTGTGTCACTCGCTGTCTCTCTTCATTT
GTCGAAGAATGCTGAGGAATTTCGCGATGACGTCGGCGAGTATTTTGAAGAATGAGAATAATTTGTATTT
ATACGAAAATCAGTTAGTGGAATTTTCTACAAAAACATGTTATCTATAGATAATTTTGTTGCAAAATATG
TTGACTATGACAAAGATTGTATGTATATACCTTTAATGTATTCTCATTTTCTTATGTATTTATAATGGCA
ATGATGATACTGATGATATTTTAAGATGATGCCAGACCACAGGCTGATTTCTGCGTCTTTTGCCGAACGC
AGTGCATGTGCGGTTGTTGTTTTTTGGAATAGTTTCAATTTTCGGACTGTCCGCTTTGATTTCAGTTTCT
TGGCTTATTCAAAAAGCAAAGTAAAGCCAAAAAAGCGAGATGGCAATACCAAATGCGGCAAAACGGTAGT
GGAAGGAAAGGGGTGCGGGGCAGCGGAAGGAAGGGTGGGGCGGGGCGTGGCGGGGTCTGTGGCTGGGCGC
GACGTCACCGACGTTGGAGCCACTCCTTTGACCATGTGTGCGTGTGTGTATTATTCGTGTCTCGCCACTC
GCCGGTTGTTTTTTTCTTTTTATCTCGCTCTCTCTAGCGCCATCTCGTACGCATGCTCAACGCACCGCAT
GTTGCCGTGTCCTTTATGCGTCATTTTGGCTCGAAATAGGCAATTATTTAAACAAAGATTAGTCAACGAA
AACGCTAAAATAAATAAGTCTACAATATGGTTACTTATTGCCATGTGTGTGCAGCCAACGATAGCAACAA
AAGCAACAACACAGTGGCTTTCCCTCTTTCACTTTTTGTTTGCAAGCGCGTGCGAGCAAGACGGCACGAC
CGGCAAACGCAATTACGCTGACAAAGAGCAGACGAAGTTTTGGCCGAAAAACATCAAGGCGCCTGATACG
AATGCATTTGCAATAACAATTGCGATATTTAATATTGTTTATGAAGCTGTTTGACTTCAAAACACACAAA
AAAAAAAATAAAACAAATTATTTGAAAGAGAATTAGGAATCGGACAGCTTATCGTTACGGGCTAACAGCA
CACCGAGACGAAATAGCTTACCTGACGTCACAGCCTCTGGAAGAACTGCCGCCAAGCAGAGAGAGAGAGA
AAAAGAGGGAGAGCAGCTTAGACCGCATGTGCTTGTGTGTGAGGCGTCTCTCTCTTCGTCTCCTGTTTGC
GCAAACGCATAGACTGCACTGAGAAAATCGATTACCTATTTTTTATGAATGAATATTTGCACTATTACTA
TTCAAAACTATTAAGATAGCAATCACATTCAATAGCCAAATACTATACCACCTGAGCGATGCAACGAAAT
GATCAATTTGAGCAAAAATGCTGCATATTTAGGACGGCATCATTATAGAAATGCTTCTTGCTGTGTACTT
TTCTCTCGTCTGGCAGCTGTTTCGCCGTTATTGTTAAAACCGGCTTAAGTTAGGTGTGTTTTCTACGACT
AGTGATGCCCCTACTAGAAGATGTGTGTTGCACAAATGTCCCTGAATAACCAATTTGAAGTGCAGATAGC
AGTAAACGTAAGCTAATATGAATATTATTTAACTGTAATGTTTTAATATCGCTGGACATTACTAATAAAC
CCACTATAAACACATGTACATATGTATGTTTTGGCATACAATGAGTAGTTGGGGAAAAAATGTGTAAAAG
CACCGTGACCATCACAGCATAAAGATAACCAGCTGAAGTATCGAATATGAGTAACCCCCAAATTGAATCA
CATGCCGCAACTGATAGGACCCATGGAAGTACACTCTTCATGGCGATATACAAGACACACACAAGCACGA
ACACCCAGTTGCGGAGGAAATTCTCCGTAAATGAAAACCCAATCGGCGAACAATTCATACCCATATATGG
TAAAAGTTTTGAACGCGACTTGAGAGCGGAGAGCATTGCGGCTGATAAGGTTTTAGCGCTAAGCGGGCTT
TATAAAACGGGCTGCGGGACCAGTTTTCATATCACTACCGTTTGAGTTCTTGTGCTGTGTGGATACTCCT
CCCGACACAAAGCCGCTCCATCAGCCAGCAGTCGTCTAATCCAGAGACCCCGGATCGGGGTACCAACATG
GACGCACAAACACGACGACGTGAGCGTCGCGCTGAGAAACAAGCTCAATGGAAAGCTGCAAACGGTGGAT
CTCCTCCACATATGGCTTACCCATACGATGTTCCAGATTACGCTCCTCCAAGCTTGAATTCTGCAGATAT
CCAGCACAGTGGCGGCCGCTCGAGAACCGACGACCCCCCCGGACTCCAGGAAAAAACCGAATTCTTGTTG
AAAGACTGGGTGGCCTTGTATACCCAGCAAAATCAACAATCGACCCGTGACGCCCGTAATTTTGGCGCCT
TCGTGCAAAAAATGAATACCTACGGCATTTTGAAGACCGATGATCTGATTACGCGCTTCTTTCGTCAAGC
TACCCATATCTGTACCGACGTCGTCTATCGTATGTTTGCTGAACCCAGCCTTCCCATTAATCAAGCTAAG
AATAAAATTTTTCAATGGATTGACGCCTTTGTGCACTTGATCGCCATGCTGGTCCGCCATTCGGGAGAGG
CCGGCAACCCCACGACGAAAATTAATTTGCTCAATAAAGTCTTGGGAATCGTCTTGGGCACCTTGATCAA
AGATCACGAAATGCGCGGAGTGTCCTTTCAACAAGTGGGATATCACCGTTTTTTTATGATGTTGTTTATG
GAATTGTGTACCGCTGACGTCATCCTGGAAAGCTTGATGCATAGCATCGTCAGCGCTTTTGCTTACACAT
ATCACTTGTTGAATCCCAGCGTGGCTCCGGGATTCTGCTTTGCTTGGTTGGAGCTCATTTCGCATCGCGT
CTTCCTGGGCCGCATCCTGGTCCAAATTCCCGGGCAAAAGGGCTGGCCACTTTACGCTCAATTGCTGCAG
GACCTTTTTAAATATCTTGCGCCCTTCTTACGCAACACTGAGCTCGGCAAACCAGTCCAGCTTTTGTACA
AGGGGACGCTACGTGTTCTGCTCGTTCTGCTTCACGACTTCCCGGAGTTCTTGTGCGACTATCATTTTGG
GTTCTGTGACACCATCCCGCCCAATTGCGTCCAGATGCGTAACATCATCCTGTCGGCGTTTCCGCGCAAC
ATGCGCTTGCCCGATCCCTTCACGCCCAACCTAAAAGTGGACATGCTGTCGGACAGTAGTAATGCGCCTA
AGGTGCTCAGTAGCTACATTATGAACATCCAGCCCGCGAACTTTAAGAAGGATTTGGACTCGTACCTCAA
GGCCCGGGCGCCAGTTACTTTTCTATCGGAATTACGTGGTCACTTGCAGGTGACAAGCGAGCCAGGAACT
CGTTACAACATGGCGCTGATGAATGCTCTGGTCATGTATGTGGGAACTCAGGCGATTGCTTTGATCAGAA
ACAAAAACTTTGTGCCCAACACCTCGAACATAGCACACAGCGCCCACATGGATATCTTCCAGAATCTTGC
TGTTGACTTGGATACGGAGGGTCGCTATCTGTTCTTGAATGCGATTGCGAACCAGTTGCGCTATCCCAAC
AGCCACACGCACTACTTCAGCTGTGCGGTGCTGCATCTGTTTGCCGAGGCCAACTCGGAGGCAATTCAGG
AGCAGATCACTCGCGTACTTCTGGAACGATTGATCGTGAACCGCCCGCATCCTTGGGGACTGTTGATCAC
TTTTATTGAGCTGATCAAAAATCCCATCTACAAGTTCTGGGACCATGACTTTGTGCACTGTGCGCCAGAG
ATCACCAAGCTCTTTGAATCGGTGGCCCGTTCCTGTCTGGCCAAGTCGAACGTCACCCAGCAGTTGAACA
TGCCCGTCGTCGATGGCGAGGGCCAGGAGGTAGCCACCATCAACTTATCTAGAGGGCCCGCGGTTCGAAG
GTAAGCCTATCCCTAACCCTCTCCTCGGTCTCGATTCTACGCGTACCGGTCATCATCACCATCACCATTG
AGTTTAAACCCGCTGATCAGCCTCGACTGTGCCTTCTAAGGCCTGAGCTCGCTGATCAGCCTCGATCGAG
GATCCAGACATGATAAGATACATTGATGAGTTTGGACAAACCACAACTAGAATGCAGTGAAAAAAATGCT
TTATTTGTGAAATTTGTGATGCTATTGCTTTATTTGTAACCATTATAAGCTGCAATAAACAAGTTAACAA
CAACAATTGCATTCATTTTATGTTTCAGGTTCAGGGGGAGGTGTGGGAGGTTTTTTAAAGCAAGTAAAAC
CTCTACAAATGTGGTATGGCTGATTATGATCAGTCGACCGATGCCCTTGAGAGCCTTCAACCCAGTCAGC
TCCTTCCGGTGGGCGCGGGGCATGACTATCGTCGCCGCACTTATGACTGTCTTCTTTATCATGCAACTCG
TAGGACAGGTGCCGGCAGCGCTCTGGGTCATTTTCGGCGAGGACCGCTTTCGCTGGAGCGCGACGATGAT
CGGCCTGTCGCTTGCGGTATTCGGAATCTTGCACGCCCTCGCTCAAGCCTTCGTCACTGGTCCCGCCACC
AAACGTTTCGGCGAGAAGCAGGCCATTATCGCCGGCATGGCGGCCGACGCGCTGGGCTACGTCTTGCTGG
CGTTCGCGACGCGAGGCTGGATGGCCTTCCCCATTATGATTCTTCTCGCTTCCGGCGGCATCGGGATGCC
CGCGTTGCAGGCCATGCTGTCCAGGCAGGTAGATGACGACCATCAGGGACAGCTTCAAGGATCGCTCGCG
GCTCTTACCAGCCAGCAAAAGGCCAGGAACCGTAAAAAGGCCGCGTTGCTGGCGTTTTTCCATAGGCTCC
GCCCCCCTGACGAGCATCACAAAAATCGACGCTCAAGTCAGAGGTGGCGAAACCCGACAGGACTATAAAG
ATACCAGGCGTTTCCCCCTGGAAGCTCCCTCGTGCGCTCTCCTGTTCCGACCCTGCCGCTTACCGGATAC
CTGTCCGCCTTTCTCCCTTCGGGAAGCGTGGCGCTTTCTCAATGCTCACGCTGTAGGTATCTCAGTTCGG
TGTAGGTCGTTCGCTCCAAGCTGGGCTGTGTGCACGAACCCCCCGTTCAGCCCGACCGCTGCGCCTTATC
CGGTAACTATCGTCTTGAGTCCAACCCGGTAAGACACGACTTATCGCCACTGGCAGCAGCCACTGGTAAC
AGGATTAGCAGAGCGAGGTATGTAGGCGGTGCTACAGAGTTCTTGAAGTGGTGGCCTAACTACGGCTACA
CTAGAAGGACAGTATTTGGTATCTGCGCTCTGCTGAAGCCAGTTACCTTCGGAAAAAGAGTTGGTAGCTC
TTGATCCGGCAAACAAACCACCGCTGGTAGCGGTGGTTTTTTTGTTTGCAAGCAGCAGATTACGCGCAGA
AAAAAAGGATCTCAAGAAGATCCTTTGATCTTTTCTACGGGGTCTGACGCTCAGTGGAACGAAAACTCAC
GTTAAGGGATTTTGGTCATGAGATTATCAAAAAGGATCTTCACCTAGATCCTTTTAAATTAAAAATGAAG
TTTTAAATCAATCTAAAGTATATATGAGTAAACTTGGTCTGACAGTTACCAATGCTTAATCAGTGAGGCA
CCTATCTCAGCGATCTGTCTATTTCGTTCATCCATAGTTGCCTGACTCCCCGTCGTGTAGATAACTACGA
TACGGGAGGGCTTACCATCTGGCCCCAGTGCTGCAATGATACCGCGAGACCCACGCTCACCGGCTCCAGA
TTTATCAGCAATAAACCAGCCAGCCGGAAGGGCCGAGCGCAGAAGTGGTCCTGCAACTTTATCCGCCTCC
ATCCAGTCTATTAATTGTTGCCGGGAAGCTAGAGTAAGTAGTTCGCCAGTTAATAGTTTGCGCAACGTTG
TTGCCATTGCTGCAGGCATCGTGGTGTCACGCTCGTCGTTTGGTATGGCTTCATTCAGCTCCGGTTCCCA
ACGATCAAGGCGAGTTACATGATCCCCCATGTTGTGCAAAAAAGCGGTTAGCTCCTTCGGTCCTCCGATC
GTTGTCAGAAGTAAGTTGGCCGCAGTGTTATCACTCATGGTTATGGCAGCACTGCATAATTCTCTTACTG
TCATGCCATCCGTAAGATGCTTTTCTGTGACTGGTGAGTACTCAACCAAGTCATTCTGAGAATAGTGTAT
GCGGCGACCGAGTTGCTCTTGCCCGGCGTCAACACGGGATAATACCGCGCCACATAGCAGAACTTTAAAA
GTGCTCATCATTGGAAAACGTTCTTCGGGGCGAAAACTCTCAAGGATCTTACCGCTGTTGAGATCCAGTT
CGATGTAACCCACTCGTGCACCCAACTGATCTTCAGCATCTTTTACTTTCACCAGCGTTTCTGGGTGAGC
AAAAACAGGAAGGCAAAATGCCGCAAAAAAGGGAATAAGGGCGACACGGAAATGTTGAATACTCATACTC
TTCCTTTTTCAATATTATTGAAGCATTTATCAGGGTTATTGTCTCATGAGCGGATACATATTTGAATGTA
TTTAGAAAAATAAACAAATAGGGGTTCCGCGCACATTTCCCCGAAAAGTGCCACCTGACGTCTAAGAAAC
CATTATTATCATGACATTAACCTATAAAAATAGGCGTATCACGAGGCCCTTTCGT
